Addgene plasmid #104597: pCA528 CHMP6 145-201
Purpose: Expresses C-terminal 145-201 residues of CHMP6 with non-native N-term cysteine for fluorescent labeling; Internal ID: WISP18-11
Depositing lab: Wesley Sundquist. Depositing organization: University of Utah. Publication: Comprehensive analysis of the human ESCRT-III-MIT domain interactome reveals new cofactors for cytokinetic abscission. Wenzel DM, Mackay DR, Skalicky JJ, Paine EL, Miller MS, Ullman KS, Sundquist WI. Elife. 2022 Sep 15;11:e77779. doi: 10.7554/eLife.77779. PubMed 36107470.
Backbone
  Vector backbone: pCA528
  Backbone size w/o insert (bp): 5597
  Total vector size (bp): 5826
  Vector type: Bacterial Expression
Growth in bacteria
  Bacterial resistance: Kanamycin, 50 μg/mL
  Growth temperature: 37°C
  Growth strain: DH5alpha
  Copy number: Unknown
Gene/Insert
  Gene/Insert name: CHMP6 residues 145-201
  Species: H. sapiens (human)
  Insert size (bp): 235
  Entrez Gene: CHMP6 (a.k.a. VPS20)
  Tag / fusion protein: His-SUMO (N terminal on backbone)
  Cloning method: Restriction Enzyme; 5′ cloning site BsaI (destroyed during cloning); 3′ cloning site BamHI (not destroyed)
  Sequencing primers: 5′ T7 forward; 3′ T7 term
Terms and licenses: Academic/Nonprofit Terms; Industry Terms: Not Available to Industry
Depositor comments: Read the preprint on bioRxiv: https://www.biorxiv.org/content/10.1101/2022.02.09.477148v1
How to cite: pCA528 CHMP6 145-201 was a gift from Wesley Sundquist (Addgene plasmid # 104597 ; http://n2t.net/addgene:104597 ; RRID:Addgene_104597)
