[The description below was written by a language model from this plasmid's Addgene catalogue record and pLannotate feature annotations shown in this document.]
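Description:
pCA528 CHMP6 145-201 is a bacterial expression plasmid built on the pCA528 backbone, a pET-style T7 vector that supplies an N-terminal His-SUMO fusion partner. It is selected with kanamycin through an aph(3')-Ia resistance gene and replicates from a ColE1/pMB1-type origin. The accompanying bom and rop elements derive from pBR322, and rop normally moderates copy number, although the catalogue lists copy number as unknown. An f1 origin is also present, and short tetracycline-resistance fragments appear to be backbone remnants rather than functional markers.

The expression cassette consists of a T7 promoter followed by a lac operator, the phage T7 gene 10 ribosome binding site, the yeast SMT3-derived SUMO tag, the insert and a T7 terminator. A plasmid-borne lacI gene provides repressor, so transcription should be IPTG-inducible in hosts that supply T7 RNA polymerase. The insert encodes residues 145-201 of human CHMP6 (VPS20), an ESCRT-III subunit, with a non-native cysteine added at the N-terminus for fluorescent labelling. The automated annotation matches this region to a Xenopus CHMP6 homologue, which likely reflects sequence conservation rather than a different species of origin. The N-terminal His tag is not annotated in the table. The His-tag and T7 gene 10-derived fragments annotated downstream of the insert are probably vector sequence, and the record does not show whether they are translated.

The SUMO tag is a cleavable fusion partner, so the design suits affinity purification and tag removal to release the labelled peptide. The associated study on the ESCRT-III-MIT domain interactome suggests use in binding assays. The sequenced record is 5,768 nt, slightly shorter than the 5,826 bp listed in the catalogue.
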