Features (pLannotate 1.2.2; 20 found; start..end, strand, type, name):
     12..440     +  rep_origin     f1 ori (sequence partly withheld): f1 bacteriophage origin of replication; arrow indicates direction of (+) strand synthesis
    493..550     +  promoter       AmpR promoter (fragment): bla
    559..1374    -  CDS            KanR: aminoglycoside phosphotransferase; aph(3')-Ia; confers resistance to kanamycin in bacteria or G418 (Geneticin®) in eukaryotes
   1496..2084    +  rep_origin     ori: high-copy-number ColE1/pMB1/pBR322/pUC origin of replication
   2270..2409    -  misc_feature   bom: basis of mobility region from pBR322
   2511..2702    -  CDS            rop: Rop protein, which maintains plasmids at low copy number; rop
   2719..3099    +  CDS            YPB1_ECOLX: Protein predicted: Swiss-Prot protein existence level 4. From Escherichia coli.
   3171..3462    -  CDS            TcR (fragment): tetracycline efflux protein; tet; confers resistance to tetracycline
   3477..3498    -  protein_bind   CAP binding site: CAP binding activates transcription in the presence of cAMP. E. coli catabolite activator protein
   3511..4593    -  CDS            lacI: lac repressor; lacI; The lac repressor binds to the lac operator to inhibit transcription in E. coli. This inhibition can be relieved by adding lactose or isopropyl-β-D-thiogalactopyranoside (IPTG).
   4594..4671    -  promoter       lacI promoter: lacI
   4679..4958    -  CDS            TcR (fragment): tetracycline efflux protein; tet; confers resistance to tetracycline
   4980..4998    +  promoter       T7 promoter: promoter for bacteriophage T7 RNA polymerase
   4999..5023    +  protein_bind   lac operator: The lac repressor binds to the lac operator to inhibit transcription in E. coli. This inhibition can be relieved by adding lactose or isopropyl-β-D-thiogalactopyranoside (IPTG). lac repressor encoded by lacI
   5038..5060    +  RBS            RBS: efficient ribosome binding site from bacteriophage T7 gene 10 (Olins and Rangwala, 1989)
   5095..5385    +  CDS            SUMO: cleavable ubiquitin-like protein tag; S. cerevisiae SMT3 (truncated)
   5356..5562    +  CDS            chmp6-b (fragment): CHM6B_XENLA - Experimental evidence at transcript level: Swiss-Prot protein existence level 2. Probable core component of the endosomal sorting required for transport complex III (ESCRT-III) which is involved in multivesicular bodies (MVBs) formation and sorting of endosomal cargo proteins into MVBs. MVBs contain intraluminal vesicles (ILVs) that are generated by invagination and scission from the limiting membrane of the endosome and mostly are delivered to lysosomes enabling degradation of membrane proteins, such as stimulated growth factor receptors, lysosomal enzymes and lipids. In the ESC
   5612..5629    +  CDS            9xHis (fragment): 9xHis affinity tag
   5639..5688    +  CDS            SET1 (fragment): solubility-enhancement tag derived from T7 phage gene 10B
   5696..5743    +  terminator     T7 terminator: transcription terminator for bacteriophage T7 RNA polymerase
>Addgene plasmid #104597 | pCA528 CHMP6 145-201 | addgene full sequence | sequence record 245245 | Addgene NGS Result
TGGCGAATGGG
[124 nt withheld, positions 12-135]
C
[91 nt withheld, positions 137-227]
A
[49 nt withheld, positions 229-277]
CCTTTGACGTTGGAGTCCACGTTCTTT
[37 nt withheld, positions 305-341]
ACCCTATCTCGGTCTATTCTTTTGATTTATAAGGGATTTTGCCGATTTCGGCCTATTGGTTAAAAAATGA
GCTGATTTAACAAAAATTTAACGCGAATTTTAACAAAATATTAACGCTTACAATTTAGGTGGCACTTTTC
GGGGAAATGTGCGCGGAACCCCTATTTGTTTATTTTTCTAAATACATTCAAATATGTATCCGCTCATGAA
TTAATTCTTAGAAAAACTCATCGAGCATCAAATGAAACTGCAATTTATTCATATCAGGATTATCAATACC
ATATTTTTGAAAAAGCCGTTTCTGTAATGAAGGAGAAAACTCACCGAGGCAGTTCCATAGGATGGCAAGA
TCCTGGTATCGGTCTGCGATTCCGACTCGTCCAACATCAATACAACCTATTAATTTCCCCTCGTCAAAAA
TAAGGTTATCAAGTGAGAAATCACCATGAGTGACGACTGAATCCGGTGAGAATGGCAAAAGTTTATGCAT
TTCTTTCCAGACTTGTTCAACAGGCCAGCCATTACGCTCGTCATCAAAATCACTCGCATCAACCAAACCG
TTATTCATTCGTGATTGCGCCTGAGCGAGACGAAATACGCGATCGCTGTTAAAAGGACAATTACAAACAG
GAATCGAATGCAACCGGCGCAGGAACACTGCCAGCGCATCAACAATATTTTCACCTGAATCAGGATATTC
TTCTAATACCTGGAATGCTGTTTTCCCGGGGATCGCAGTGGTGAGTAACCATGCATCATCAGGAGTACGG
ATAAAATGCTTGATGGTCGGAAGAGGCATAAATTCCGTCAGCCAGTTTAGTCTGACCATCTCATCTGTAA
CATCATTGGCAACGCTACCTTTGCCATGTTTCAGAAACAACTCTGGCGCATCGGGCTTCCCATACAATCG
ATAGATTGTCGCACCTGATTGCCCGACATTATCGCGAGCCCATTTATACCCATATAAATCAGCATCCATG
TTGGAATTTAATCGCGGCCTAGAGCAAGACGTTTCCCGTTGAATATGGCTCATAACACCCCTTGTATTAC
TGTTTATGTAAGCAGACAGTTTTATTGTTCATGACCAAAATCCCTTAACGTGAGTTTTCGTTCCACTGAG
CGTCAGACCCCGTAGAAAAGATCAAAGGATCTTCTTGAGATCCTTTTTTTCTGCGCGTAATCTGCTGCTT
GCAAACAAAAAAACCACCGCTACCAGCGGTGGTTTGTTTGCCGGATCAAGAGCTACCAACTCTTTTTCCG
AAGGTAACTGGCTTCAGCAGAGCGCAGATACCAAATACTGTCCTTCTAGTGTAGCCGTAGTTAGGCCACC
ACTTCAAGAACTCTGTAGCACCGCCTACATACCTCGCTCTGCTAATCCTGTTACCAGTGGCTGCTGCCAG
TGGCGATAAGTCGTGTCTTACCGGGTTGGACTCAAGACGATAGTTACCGGATAAGGCGCAGCGGTCGGGC
TGAACGGGGGGTTCGTGCACACAGCCCAGCTTGGAGCGAACGACCTACACCGAACTGAGATACCTACAGC
GTGAGCTATGAGAAAGCGCCACGCTTCCCGAAGGGAGAAAGGCGGACAGGTATCCGGTAAGCGGCAGGGT
CGGAACAGGAGAGCGCACGAGGGAGCTTCCAGGGGGAAACGCCTGGTATCTTTATAGTCCTGTCGGGTTT
CGCCACCTCTGACTTGAGCGTCGATTTTTGTGATGCTCGTCAGGGGGGCGGAGCCTATGGAAAAACGCCA
GCAACGCGGCCTTTTTACGGTTCCTGGCCTTTTGCTGGCCTTTTGCTCACATGTTCTTTCCTGCGTTATC
CCCTGATTCTGTGGATAACCGTATTACCGCCTTTGAGTGAGCTGATACCGCTCGCCGCAGCCGAACGACC
GAGCGCAGCGAGTCAGTGAGCGAGGAAGCGGAAGAGCGCCTGATGCGGTATTTTCTCCTTACGCATCTGT
GCGGTATTTCACACCGCAATGGTGCACTCTCAGTACAATCTGCTCTGATGCCGCATAGTTAAGCCAGTAT
ACACTCCGCTATCGCTACGTGACTGGGTCATGGCTGCGCCCCGACACCCGCCAACACCCGCTGACGCGCC
CTGACGGGCTTGTCTGCTCCCGGCATCCGCTTACAGACAAGCTGTGACCGTCTCCGGGAGCTGCATGTGT
CAGAGGTTTTCACCGTCATCACCGAAACGCGCGAGGCAGCTGCGGTAAAGCTCATCAGCGTGGTCGTGAA
GCGATTCACAGATGTCTGCCTGTTCATCCGCGTCCAGCTCGTTGAGTTTCTCCAGAAGCGTTAATGTCTG
GCTTCTGATAAAGCGGGCCATGTTAAGGGCGGTTTTTTCCTGTTTGGTCACTGATGCCTCCGTGTAAGGG
GGATTTCTGTTCATGGGGGTAATGATACCGATGAAACGAGAGAGGATGCTCACGATACGGGTTACTGATG
ATGAACATGCCCGGTTACTGGAACGTTGTGAGGGTAAACAACTGGCGGTATGGATGCGGCGGGACCAGAG
AAAAATCACTCAGGGTCAATGCCAGCGCTTCGTTAATACAGATGTAGGTGTTCCACAGGGTAGCCAGCAG
CATCCTGCGATGCAGATCCGGAACATAATGGTGCAGGGCGCTGACTTCCGCGTTTCCAGACTTTACGAAA
CACGGAAACCGAAGACCATTCATGTTGTTGCTCAGGTCGCAGACGTTTTGCAGCAGCAGTCGCTTCACGT
TCGCTCGCGTATCGGTGATTCATTCTGCTAACCAGTAAGGCAACCCCGCCAGCCTAGCCGGGTCCTCAAC
GACAGGAGCACGATCATGCGCACCCGTGGGGCCGCCATGCCGGCGATAATGGCCTGCTTCTCGCCGAAAC
GTTTGGTGGCGGGACCAGTGACGAAGGCTTGAGCGAGGGCGTGCAAGATTCCGAATACCGCAAGCGACAG
GCCGATCATCGTCGCGCTCCAGCGAAAGCGGTCCTCGCCGAAAATGACCCAGAGCGCTGCCGGCACCTGT
CCTACGAGTTGCATGATAAAGAAGACAGTCATAAGTGCGGCGACGATAGTCATGCCCCGCGCCCACCGGA
AGGAGCTGACTGGGTTGAAGGCTCTCAAGGGCATCGGTCGAGATCCCGGTGCCTAATGAGTGAGCTAACT
TACATTAATTGCGTTGCGCTCACTGCCCGCTTTCCAGTCGGGAAACCTGTCGTGCCAGCTGCATTAATGA
ATCGGCCAACGCGCGGGGAGAGGCGGTTTGCGTATTGGGCGCCAGGGTGGTTTTTCTTTTCACCAGTGAG
ACGGGCAACAGCTGATTGCCCTTCACCGCCTGGCCCTGAGAGAGTTGCAGCAAGCGGTCCACGCTGGTTT
GCCCCAGCAGGCGAAAATCCTGTTTGATGGTGGTTAACGGCGGGATATAACATGAGCTGTCTTCGGTATC
GTCGTATCCCACTACCGAGATATCCGCACCAACGCGCAGCCCGGACTCGGTAATGGCGCGCATTGCGCCC
AGCGCCATCTGATCGTTGGCAACCAGCATCGCAGTGGGAACGATGCCCTCATTCAGCATTTGCATGGTTT
GTTGAAAACCGGACATGGCACTCCAGTCGCCTTCCCGTTCCGCTATCGGCTGAATTTGATTGCGAGTGAG
ATATTTATGCCAGCCAGCCAGACGCAGACGCGCCGAGACAGAACTTAATGGGCCCGCTAACAGCGCGATT
TGCTGGTGACCCAATGCGACCAGATGCTCCACGCCCAGTCGCGTACCGTCTTCATGGGAGAAAATAATAC
TGTTGATGGGTGTCTGGTCAGAGACATCAAGAAATAACGCCGGAACATTAGTGCAGGCAGCTTCCACAGC
AATGGCATCCTGGTCATCCAGCGGATAGTTAATGATCAGCCCACTGACGCGTTGCGCGAGAAGATTGTGC
ACCGCCGCTTTACAGGCTTCGACGCCGCTTCGTTCTACCATCGACACCACCACGCTGGCACCCAGTTGAT
CGGCGCGAGATTTAATCGCCGCGACAATTTGCGACGGCGCGTGCAGGGCCAGACTGGAGGTGGCAACGCC
AATCAGCAACGACTGTTTGCCCGCCAGTTGTTGTGCCACGCGGTTGGGAATGTAATTCAGCTCCGCCATC
GCCGCTTCCACTTTTTCCCGCGTTTTCGCAGAAACGTGGCTGGCCTGGTTCACCACGCGGGAAACGGTCT
GATAAGAGACACCGGCATACTCTGCGACATCGTATAACGTTACTGGTTTCACATTCACCACCCTGAATTG
ACTCTCTTCCGGGCGCTATCATGCCATACCGCGAAAGGTTTTGCGCCATTCGATGGTGTCCGGGATCTCG
ACGCTCTCCCTTATGCGACTCCTGCATTAGGAAGCAGCCCAGTAGTAGGTTGAGGCCGTTGAGCACCGCC
GCCGCAAGGAATGGTGCATGCAAGGAGATGGCGCCCAACAGTCCCCCGGCCACGGGGCCTGCCACCATAC
CCACGCCGAAACAAGCGCTCATGAGCCCGAAGTGGCGAGCCCGATCTTCCCCATCGGTGATGTCGGCGAT
ATAGGCGCCAGCAACCGCACCTGTGGCGCCGGTGATGCCGGCCACGATGCGTCCGGCGTAGAGGATCGAG
ATCTCGATCCCGCGAAATTAATACGACTCACTATAGGGGAATTGTGAGCGGATAACAATTCCCCTCTAGA
AATAATTTTGTTTAACTTTAAGAAGGAGATATACATATGGGTCATCACCATCATCACCATGGTTCGGACT
CAGAAGTCAATCAAGAAGCTAAGCCAGAGGTCAAGCCAGAAGTCAAGCCTGAGACTCACATCAATTTAAA
GGTGTCCGATGGATCTTCAGAGATCTTCTTCAAGATCAAAAAGACCACTCCTTTAAGAAGGCTGATGGAA
GCGTTCGCTAAAAGACAGGGTAAGGAAATGGACTCCTTAAGATTCTTGTACGACGGTATTAGAATTCAAG
CTGATCAGACCCCTGAAGATTTGGACATGGAGGATAACGATATTATTGAGGCTCACAGAGAACAGATTGG
TGGTGGGTGCGCAGGAAGCTTCACTCAGGAGGATGAAGACGCCATCCTGGAGGAGCTGAGCGCAATCACT
CAGGAACAAATAGAGCTGCCAGAGGTTCCCTCCGAGCCCCTTCCTGAGAAGATCCCAGAAAACGTCCCTG
TCAAGGCCAGGCCCAGGCAGGCGGAGCTGGTGGCAGCTTCGTGAGGATCCGAATTCGAGCTCCGTCGACA
AGCTTGCGGCCGCACTCGAGCACCACCACCACCACCACTGAGATCCGGCTGCTAACAAAGCCCGAAAGGA
AGCTGAGTTGGCTGCTGCCACCGCTGAGCAATAACTAGCATAACCCCTTGGGGCCTCTAAACGGGTCTTG
AGGGGTTTTTTGCTGAAAGGAGGAACTATATCCGGAT
